>Addgene plasmid #1769 | pYESir2-puro | addgene full sequence | sequence record 152137 | Addgene NGS results
CTTCCGCTTCCTCGCTCACTGACTCGCTGCGCTCGGTCGTTCGGCTGCGGCGAGCGGTATCAGCTCACTC
AAAGGCGGTAATACGGTTATCCACAGAATCAGGGGATAACGCAGGAAAGAACATGTGAGCAAAAGGCCAG
CAAAAGGCCAGGAACCGTAAAAAGGCCGCGTTGCTGGCGTTTTTCCATAGGCTCCGCCCCCCTGACGAGC
ATCACAAAAATCGACGCTCAAGTCAGAGGTGGCGAAACCCGACAGGACTATAAAGATACCAGGCGTTTCC
CCCTGGAAGCTCCCTCGTGCGCTCTCCTGTTCCGACCCTGCCGCTTACCGGATACCTGTCCGCCTTTCTC
CCTTCGGGAAGCGTGGCGCTTTCTCATAGCTCACGCTGTAGGTATCTCAGTTCGGTGTAGGTCGTTCGCT
CCAAGCTGGGCTGTGTGCACGAACCCCCCGTTCAGCCCGACCGCTGCGCCTTATCCGGTAACTATCGTCT
TGAGTCCAACCCGGTAAGACACGACTTATCGCCACTGGCAGCAGCCACTGGTAACAGGATTAGCAGAGCG
AGGTATGTAGGCGGTGCTACAGAGTTCTTGAAGTGGTGGCCTAACTACGGCTACACTAGAAGAACAGTAT
TTGGTATCTGCGCTCTGCTGAAGCCAGTTACCTTCGGAAAAAGAGTTGGTAGCTCTTGATCCGGCAAACA
AACCACCGCTGGTAGCGGTGGTTTTTTTGTTTGCAAGCAGCAGATTACGCGCAGAAAAAAAGGATCTCAA
GAAGATCCTTTGATCTTTTCTACGGGGTCTGACGCTCAGTGGAACGAAAACTCACGTTAAGGGATTTTGG
TCATGAGATTATCAAAAAGGATCTTCACCTAGATCCTTTTGCGGCCGCAAATCAATCTAAAGTATATATG
AGTAAACTTGGTCTGACAGTTACCAATGCTTAATCAGTGAGGCACCTATCTCAGCGATCTGTCTATTTCG
TTCATCCATAGTTGCCTGACTCCCCGTCGTGTAGATAACTACGATACGGGAGGGCTTACCATCTGGCCCC
AGTGCTGCAATGATACCGCGAGACCCACGCTCACCGGCTCCAGATTTATCAGCAATAAACCAGCCAGCCG
GAAGGGCCGAGCGCAGAAGTGGTCCTGCAACTTTATCCGCCTCCATCCAGTCTATTAATTGTTGCCGGGA
AGCTAGAGTAAGTAGTTCGCCAGTTAATAGTTTGCGCAACGTTGTTGCCATTGCTACAGGCATCGTGGTG
TCACGCTCGTCGTTTGGTATGGCTTCATTCAGCTCCGGTTCCCAACGATCAAGGCGAGTTACATGATCCC
CCATGTTGTGCAAAAAAGCGGTTAGCTCCTTCGGTCCTCCGATCGTTGTCAGAAGTAAGTTGGCCGCAGT
GTTATCACTCATGGTTATGGCAGCACTGCATAATTCTCTTACTGTCATGCCATCCGTAAGATGCTTTTCT
GTGACTGGTGAGTACTCAACCAAGTCATTCTGAGAATAGTGTATGCGGCGACCGAGTTGCTCTTGCCCGG
CGTCAATACGGGATAATACCGCGCCACATAGCAGAACTTTAAAAGTGCTCATCATTGGAAAACGTTCTTC
GGGGCGAAAACTCTCAAGGATCTTACCGCTGTTGAGATCCAGTTCGATGTAACCCACTCGTGCACCCAAC
TGATCTTCAGCATCTTTTACTTTCACCAGCGTTTCTGGGTGAGCAAAAACAGGAAGGCAAAATGCCGCAA
AAAAGGGAATAAGGGCGACACGGAAATGTTGAATACTCATACTCTTCCTTTTTCAATATTATTGAAGCAT
TTATCAGGGTTATTGTCTCATGAGCGGATACATATTTGAATGTATTTAGAAAAATAAACAAATAGGGGTT
CCGCGCACATTTCCCCGAAAAGTGCCACCTGCAGCCTGAATATGGGCCAAACAGGATATCTGTGGTAAGC
AGTTCCTGCCCCGGCTCAGGGCCAAGAACAGATGGAACAGCTGAATATGGGCCAAACAGGATATCTGTGG
TAAGCAGTTCCTGCCCCGGCTCAGGGCCAAGAACAGATGGTCCCCAGATGCGGTCCAGCCCTCAGCAGTT
TCTAGAGAACCATCAGATGTTTCCAGGGTGCCCCAAGGACCTGAAATGACCCTGTGCCTTATTTGAACTA
ACCAATCAGTTCGCTTCTCGCTTCTGTTCGCGCGCTTCTGCTCCCCGAGCTCAATAAAAGAGCCCACAAC
CCCTCACTCGGGGCGCCAGTCCTCCGATTGACTGAGTCGCCCGGGTACCCGTGTATCCAATAAACCCTCT
TGCAGTTGCATCCGACTTGTGGTCTCGCTGTTCCTTGGGAGGGTCTCCTCTGAGTGATTGACTACCCGTC
AGCGGGGGTCTTTCATTTGGGGGCTCGTCCGGGATCGGGAGACCCCTGCCCAGGGACCACCGACCCACCA
CCGGGAGGCAAGCTGGCCAGCAACTTATCTGTGTCTGTCCGATTGTCTAGTGTCTATGACTGATTTTATG
CGCCTGCGTCGGTACTAGTTAGCTAACTAGCTCTGTATCTGGCGGACCCGTGGTGGAACTGACGAGTTCT
GAACACCCGGCCGCAACCCTGGGAGACGTCCCAGGGACTTTGGGGGCCGTTTTTGTGGCCCGACCTGAGG
AAGGGAGTCGATGTGGAATCCGACCCCGTCAGGATATGTGGTTCTGGTAGGAGACGAGAACCTAAAACAG
TTCCCGCCTCCGTCTGAATTTTTGCTTTCGGTTTGGAACCGAAGCCGCGCGTCTTGTCTGCTGCAGCGCT
GCAGCATCGTTCTGTGTTGTCTCTGTCTGACTGTGTTTCTGTATTTGTCTGAAAATTAGGGCCAGACTGT
TACCACTCCCTTAAGTTTGACCTTAGGTCACTGGAAAGATGTCGAGCGGATCGCTCACAACCAGTCGGTA
GATGTCAAGAAGAGACGTTGGGTTACCTTCTGCTCTGCAGAATGGCCAACCTTTAACGTCGGATGGCCGC
GAGACGGCACCTTTAACCGAGACCTCATCACCCAGGTTAAGATCAAGGTCTTTTCACCTGGCCCGCATGG
ACACCCAGACCAGGTCCCCTACATCGTGACCTGGGAAGCCTTGGCTTTTGACCCCCCTCCCTGGGTCAAG
CCCTTTGTACACCCTAAGCCTCCGCCTCCTCTTCCTCCATCCGCCCCGTCTCTCCCCCTTGAACCTCCTC
GTTCGACCCCGCCTCGATCCTCCCTTTATCCAGCCCTCACTCCTTCTCTAGGCGCCGGCCGGATCCACCA
TGGCGGACGAGGCGGCCCTCGCCCTTCAGCCCGGCGGCTCCCCCTCGGCGGCGGGGGCCGACAGGGAGGC
CGCGTCGTCCCCCGCCGGGGAGCCGCTCCGCAAGAGGCCGCGGAGAGATGGTCCCGGCCTCGAGCGGAGC
CCGGGCGAGCCCGGTGGGGCGGCCCCAGAGCGTGAGGTGCCGGCGGCGGCCAGGGGCTGCCCGGGTGCGG
CGGCGGCGGCGCTGTGGCGGGAGGCGGAGGCAGAGGCGGCGGCGGCAGGCGGGGAGCAAGAGGCCCAGGC
GACTGCGGCGGCTGGGGAAGGAGACAATGGGCCGGGCCTGCAGGGCCCATCTCGGGAGCCACCGCTGGCC
GACAACTTGTACGACGAAGACGACGACGACGAGGGCGAGGAGGAGGAAGAGGCGGCGGCGGCGGCGATTG
GGTACCGAGATAACCTTCTGTTCGGTGATGAAATTATCACTAATGGTTTTCATTCCTGTGAAAGTGATGA
GGAGGATAGAGCCTCACATGCAAGCTCTAGTGACTGGACTCCAAGGCCACGGATAGGTCCATATACTTTT
GTTCAGCAACATCTTATGATTGGCACAGATCCTCGAACAATTCTTAAAGATTTATTGCCGGAAACAATAC
CTCCACCTGAGTTGGATGATATGACACTGTGGCAGATTGTTATTAATATCCTTTCAGAACCACCAAAAAG
GAAAAAAAGAAAAGATATTAATACAATTGAAGATGCTGTGAAATTACTGCAAGAGTGCAAAAAAATTATA
GTTCTAACTGGAGCTGGGGTGTCTGTTTCATGTGGAATACCTGACTTCAGGTCAAGGGATGGTATTTATG
CTCGCCTTGCTGTAGACTTCCCAGATCTTCCAGATCCTCAAGCGATGTTTGATATTGAATATTTCAGAAA
AGATCCAAGACCATTCTTCAAGTTTGCAAAGGAAATATATCCTGGACAATTCCAGCCATCTCTCTGTCAC
AAATTCATAGCCTTGTCAGATAAGGAAGGAAAACTACTTCGCAACTATACCCAGAACATAGACACGCTGG
AACAGGTTGCGGGAATCCAAAGGATAATTCAGTGTCATGGTTCCTTTGCAACAGCATCTTGCCTGATTTG
TAAATACAAAGTTGACTGTGAAGCTGTACGAGGAGATATTTTTAATCAGGTAGTTCCTCGATGTCCTAGG
TGCCCAGCTGATGAACCGCTTGCTATCATGAAACCAGAGATTGTGTTTTTTGGTGAAAATTTACCAGAAC
AGTTTCATAGAGCCATGAAGTATGACAAAGATGAAGTTGACCTCCTCATTGTTATTGGGTCTTCCCTCAA
AGTAAGACCAGTAGCACTAATTCCAAGTTCCATACCCCATGAAGTGCCTCAGATATTAATTAATAGAGAA
CCTTTGCCTCATCTGCATTTTGATGTAGAGCTTCTTGGAGACTGTGATGTCATAATTAATGAATTGTGTC
ATAGGTTAGGTGGTGAATATGCCAAACTTTGCTGTAACCCTGTAAAGCTTTCAGAAATTACTGAAAAACC
TCCACGAACACAAAAAGAATTGGCTTATTTGTCAGAGTTGCCACCCACACCTCTTCATGTTTCAGAAGAC
TCAAGTTCACCAGAAAGAACTTCACCACCAGATTCTTCAGTGATTGTCACACTTTTAGACCAAGCAGCTA
AGAGTAATGATGATTTAGATGTGTCTGAATCAAAAGGTTGTATGGAAGAAAAACCACAGGAAGTACAAAC
TTCTAGGAATGTTGAAAGTATTGCTGAACAGATGGAAAATCCGGATTTGAAGAATGTTGGTTCTAGTACT
GGGGAGAAAAATGAAAGAACTTCAGTGGCTGGAACAGTGAGAAAATGCTGGCCTAATAGAGTGGCAAAGG
AGCAGATTAGTAGGCGGCTTGATGGTAATCAGTATCTGTTTTTGCCACCAAATCGTTACATTTTCCATGG
CGCTGAGGTATATTCAGACTCTGAAGATGACGTCTTATCCTCTAGTTCTTGTGGCAGTAACAGTGATAGT
GGGACATGCCAGAGTCCAAGTTTAGAAGAACCCATGGAGGATGAAAGTGAAATTGAAGAATTCTACAATG
GCTTAGAAGATGAGCCTGATGTTCCAGAGAGAGCTGGAGGAGCTGGATTTGGGACTGATGGAGATGATCA
AGAGGCAATTAATGAAGCTATATCTGTGAAACAGGAAGTAACAGACATGAACTATCCATCAAACAAATCA
TAGTGTAATAATTGTGCAGGTACAGGAATTGTTCCACTCTAGACAAGGGCGAATTCGCGGCCGCTAAATT
CAATTCGCCCTATAGTGAGTCGTATTACAATTCACTGGCCGTCGTTTTACAACGTCGTGACTGGGAAAAC
CCTGGCGTTACCCAACTTAATCGCCTTGCAGCACATCCCCCTTTCGCCAGCTGGCGTAATAGCGAAGAGG
CCCGCACCGATCGCCCTTCCCAACAGTTGCGCAGCCTATACGTAGGAATTCGCCAGCACAGTGGTCGACC
CTGTGGAATGTGTGTCAGTTAGGGTGTGGAAAGTCCCCAGGCTCCCCAGCAGGCAGAAGTATGCAAAGCA
TGCATCTCAATTAGTCAGCAACCAGGTGTGGAAAGTCCCCAGGCTCCCCAGCAGGCAGAAGTATGCAAAG
CATGCATCTCAATTAGTCAGCAACCATAGTCCCGCCCCTAACTCCGCCCATCCCGCCCCTAACTCCGCCC
AGTTCCGCCCATTCTCCGCCCCATGGCTGACTAATTTTTTTTATTTATGCAGAGGCCGAGGCCGCCTCGG
CCTCTGAGCTATTCCAGAAGTAGTGAGGAGGCTTTTTTGGAGGCCTAGGCTTTTGCAAAAAGCTTACCAT
GACCGAGTACAAGCCCACGGTGCGCCTCGCCACCCGCGACGACGTCCCCAGGGCCGTACGCACCCTCGCC
GCCGCGTTCGCCGACTACCCCGCCACGCGCCACACCGTCGATCCGGACCGCCACATCGAGCGGGTCACCG
AGCTGCAAGAACTCTTCCTCACGCGCGTCGGGCTCGACATCGGCAAGGTGTGGGTCGCGGACGACGGCGC
CGCGGTGGCGGTCTGGACCACGCCGGAGAGCGTCGAAGCGGGGGCGGTGTTCGCCGAGATCGGCCCGCGC
ATGGCCGAGTTGAGCGGTTCCCGGCTGGCCGCGCAGCAACAGATGGAAGGCCTCCTGGCGCCGCACCGGC
CCAAGGAGCCCGCGTGGTTCCTGGCCACCGTCGGCGTCTCGCCCGACCACCAGGGCAAGGGTCTGGGCAG
CGCCGTCGTGCTCCCCGGAGTGGAGGCGGCCGAGCGCGCCGGGGTGCCCGCCTTCCTGGAGACCTCCGCG
CCCCGCAACCTCCCCTTCTACGAGCGGCTCGGCTTCACCGTCACCGCCGACGTCGAGGTGCCCGAAGGAC
CGCGCACCTGGTGCATGACCCGCAAGCCCGGTGCCTGACGCCCGCCCCACGACCCGCAGCGCCCGACCGA
AAGGAGCGCACGACCCCATGCATCGATAAAATAAAAGATTTTATTTAGTCTCCAGAAAAAGGGGGGAATG
AAAGACCCCACCTGTAGGTTTGGCAAGCTAGCTTAAGTAACGCCATTTTGCAAGGCATGGAAAAATACAT
AACTGAGAATAGAGAAGTTCAGATCAAGGTCAGGAACAGATGGAACAGCTGAATATGGGCCAAACAGGAT
ATCTGTGGTAAGCAGTTCCTGCCCCGGCTCAGGGCCAAGAACAGATGGAACAGCTGAATATGGGCCAAAC
AGGATATCTGTGGTAAGCAGTTCCTGCCCCGGCTCAGGGCCAAGAACAGATGGTCCCCAGATGCGGTCCA
GCCCTCAGCAGTTTCTAGAGAACCATCAGATGTTTCCAGGGTGCCCCAAGGACCTGAAATGACCCTGTGC
CTTATTTGAACTAACCAATCAGTTCGCTTCTCGCTTCTGTTCGCGCGCTTCTGCTCCCCGAGCTCAATAA
AAGAGCCCACAACCCCTCACTCGGGGCGCCAGTCCTCCGATTGACTGAGTCGCCCGGGTACCCGTGTATC
CAATAAACCCTCTTGCAGTTGCATCCGACTTGTGGTCTCGCTGTTCCTTGGGAGGGTCTCCTCTGAGTGA
TTGACTACCCGTCAGCGGGGGTCTTTCACATGCAGCATGTATCAAAATTAATTTGGTTTTTTTTCTTAAG
TATTTACATTAAATGGCCATAGTTGCATTAATGAATCGGCCAACGCGCGGGGAGAGGCGGTTTGCGTATT
GGGCGCT
Features (pLannotate 1.2.2; 14 found; start..end, strand, type, name):
    182..770     -  rep_origin     ori: high-copy-number ColE1/pMB1/pBR322/pUC origin of replication
    930..1790    -  CDS            AmpR: β-lactamase; bla; confers resistance to ampicillin, carbenicillin, and related antibiotics
   1791..1895    -  promoter       AmpR promoter: bla
   1926..2395    +  LTR            LTR: long terminal repeat from Moloney murine leukemia virus
   2519..2793    +  misc_feature   MESV Ψ (fragment): packaging signal of murine embryonic stem cell virus
   2860..3276    +  CDS            gag (truncated): truncated Moloney murine leukemia virus (MMLV) gag gene lacking the start codon
   3290..5533    +  CDS            SIRT1: human NAD+-dependent protein deacetylase sirtuin-1 homolog of budding yeast Sir2
   5609..5627    -  promoter       T7 promoter: promoter for bacteriophage T7 RNA polymerase
   5630..5777    +  CDS            lacZα (fragment): LacZα fragment of β-galactosidase; lacZ fragment
   5820..6149    +  promoter       SV40 promoter: SV40 enhancer and early promoter
   6159..6758    +  CDS            PuroR: puromycin N-acetyltransferase; pac from Streptomyces alboniger; confers resistance to puromycin
   6857..6978    +  LTR            3' LTR (ΔU3) (fragment): self-inactivating 3' long terminal repeat (LTR) from Moloney murine leukemia virus
   6979..7448    +  LTR            LTR: long terminal repeat from Moloney murine leukemia virus
   7514..7566    -  CDS            lacI (fragment): lac repressor; lacI; The lac repressor binds to the lac operator to inhibit transcription in E. coli. This inhibition can be relieved by adding lactose or isopropyl-β-D-thiogalactopyranoside (IPTG).
