[The description below was written by a language model from this plasmid's Addgene catalogue record and pLannotate feature annotations shown in this document.]
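Description:
pYESir2-puro is a Moloney murine leukemia virus-based retroviral expression vector built on the pBABE-puro backbone and carrying the human SIRT1 (Sir2) cDNA. In bacteria it is maintained through a high-copy ColE1/pUC-type origin and selected with ampicillin via the β-lactamase gene and its native promoter. The sequenced record is about 7.6 kb, consistent with a roughly 5.2 kb backbone plus an insert of about 2.5 kb placed between the BamHI and SnaBI cloning sites.

The proviral cassette is flanked by MMLV long terminal repeats. Downstream of the 5′ LTR lie a packaging signal (annotated as an MESV Ψ fragment) and a truncated gag segment lacking its start codon, which together promote efficient encapsidation of the vector RNA when the plasmid is introduced into a packaging cell line that supplies the viral proteins in trans. The SIRT1 coding sequence, encoding the NAD+-dependent protein deacetylase homologous to yeast Sir2, follows directly and has no dedicated internal promoter annotated, so it is presumably transcribed from the 5′ LTR, as is standard for pBABE vectors. No epitope tag is annotated. Short T7 promoter and lacZα fragments after the insert appear to be remnants carried over from an earlier cloning vector. An internal SV40 enhancer/early promoter then drives puromycin N-acetyltransferase, allowing selection of stably transduced mammalian cells. The 3′ end is annotated with a short ΔU3-type fragment next to a full LTR, and the full LTR suggests the vector is not self-inactivating.

The construct is suited to stable overexpression of wild-type human SIRT1 in mammalian cells, and the associated publication concerns SIRT1 acting as an NAD-dependent deacetylase of p53.
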