Addgene plasmid #1769: pYESir2-puro
Depositing lab: Bob Weinberg. Depositing organization: Whitehead Institute for Biomedical Research. Publication: hSIR2(SIRT1) functions as an NAD-dependent p53 deacetylase. Vaziri H, Dessain SK, Ng Eaton E, Imai SI, Frye RA, Pandita TK, Guarente L, Weinberg RA. Cell 2001 Oct 19;107(2):149-59. 10.1016/S0092-8674(01)00527-X PubMed 11672523.
Backbone
  Vector backbone: pBABE-puro
  Backbone size w/o insert (bp): 5169
  Vector type: Mammalian Expression, Retroviral
  Selectable markers: Puromycin
Growth in bacteria
  Bacterial resistance: Ampicillin, 100 μg/mL
  Growth temperature: 37°C
  Growth strain: DH5alpha
  Copy number: High Copy
Gene/Insert
  Gene/Insert name: Sir2
  Species: H. sapiens (human)
  Insert size (bp): 2500
  Entrez Gene: SIRT1 (a.k.a. SIR2, SIR2L1, SIR2alpha)
  Cloning method: Restriction Enzyme; 5′ cloning site BamHI (not destroyed); 3′ cloning site SnaBI (not destroyed)
  Sequencing primers: 5′ pBABE 5'
Terms and licenses: Academic/Nonprofit Terms; Industry Terms: Not Available to Industry
Depositor comments: SspI site in Amp gene.
How to cite: pYESir2-puro was a gift from Bob Weinberg (Addgene plasmid # 1769 ; http://n2t.net/addgene:1769 ; RRID:Addgene_1769)
